LOCUS       Exported 2407 bp ds-DNA circular SYN 14-MAR-2019
DEFINITION  synthetic circular DNA.
ACCESSION   .
VERSION     .
KEYWORDS    .
SOURCE      synthetic DNA construct
  ORGANISM  synthetic DNA construct
REFERENCE   1 (bases 1 to 2407)
  AUTHORS   .
  TITLE     Direct Submission
  JOURNAL   Exported Mar 14, 2019 from SnapGene Viewer 4.2.11
            http://www.snapgene.com
FEATURES             Location/Qualifiers
     source          1..2407
                     /organism="synthetic DNA construct"
                     /mol_type="other DNA"
     misc_feature    3..8
                     /label=US BsaI site
     promoter        14..753
                     /label=KmPGK1pr
                     /note="Promoter for PGK1 (KMXK_A03010) from Kluyveromyces
                     marxianus CBS6556"
     misc_feature    complement(759..764)
                     /label=DS BsaI site
                     /note="Promot"
     gene            complement(768..1638)
                     /label=CamR
     rep_origin      1642..2405
                     /label=ColE1
ORIGIN
        1 tcggtctcaa acggccagtc acgtgtgaaa cacgtgacta tacttaccct cacattaccc
       61 tcactctttc acattaccct ccccaccata tcttcccccc ccagcttcct gtcttccact
      121 atccctgcaa ccaccaccac cacacaacaa acagccccaa acaaccccca acagcccgga
      181 aaaatccacg cctcctcccg aacacacgaa gcccgccccg gcttccactc caacactgcc
      241 aacactggaa ccccgcacca cgtaaccacc cactttagtg gctgcccgcc cctcctgcgc
      301 ttcccttgcg cttcccttgg gaccacactc cggtggcatg gccctcgctt gctacatgct
      361 accttttttt tgcccttttc tggccttttc tggcttttct ggcctcacca cagtgtagtg
      421 gtgtaccaca gtgtaatggt gtaacattgt cgaatggtat tgtagcctgt tgtagcctgt
      481 tgtagcctgt tgtagcctgg tgtaatgtct ggcatagtct ggtgtctggt gtctggtgtc
      541 ttttggaaac tgaacagtgg aaagtggaag tgaaaaattg tataaatata ggtgtcccat
      601 tcgtggtttg gtggatgtgt ccttgacatt gcaggtttct ctctgtttca ttgtgttaag
      661 acttgttaag acttgataag tatttcccta gtaatacccc accaaccatc ggttgataca
      721 ttttaataca cactacctat ataaagatac aaatatgtga gacctagacc aataaaaaac
      781 gcccggcggc aaccgagcgt tctgaacaaa tccagatgga gttctgaggt cattactgga
      841 tctatcaaca ggagtccaag cgagctcgat atcaaattac gccccgccct gccactcatc
      901 gcagtactgt tgtaattcat taagcattct gccgacatgg aagccatcac aaacggcatg
      961 atgaacctga atcgccagcg gcatcagcac cttgtcgcct tgcgtataat atttgcccat
     1021 ggtgaaaacg ggggcgaaga agttgtccat attggccacg tttaaatcaa aactggtgaa
     1081 actcacccag ggattggctg aaacgaaaaa catattctca ataaaccctt tagggaaata
     1141 ggccaggttt tcaccgtaac acgccacatc ttgcgaatat atgtgtagaa actgccggaa
     1201 atcgtcgtgg tattcactcc agagcgatga aaacgtttca gtttgctcat ggaaaacggt
     1261 gtaacaaggg tgaacactat cccatatcac cagctcaccg tctttcattg ccatacgaaa
     1321 ttccggatga gcattcatca ggcgggcaag aatgtgaata aaggccggat aaaacttgtg
     1381 cttatttttc tttacggtct ttaaaaaggc cgtaatatcc agctgaacgg tctggttata
     1441 ggtacattga gcaactgact gaaatgcctc aaaatgttct ttacgatgcc attgggatat
     1501 atcaacggtg gtatatccag tgattttttt ctccatttta gcttccttag ctcctgaaaa
     1561 tctcgataac tcaaaaaata cgcccggtag tgatcttatt tcattatggt gaaagttgga
     1621 acctcttacg tgcccgatca atcatgacca aaatccctta acgtgagttt tcgttccact
     1681 gagcgtcaga ccccgtagaa aagatcaaag gatcttcttg agatcctttt tttctgcgcg
     1741 taatctgctg cttgcaaaca aaaaaaccac cgctaccagc ggtggtttgt ttgccggatc
     1801 aagagctacc aactcttttt ccgaaggtaa ctggcttcag cagagcgcag ataccaaata
     1861 ctgttcttct agtgtagccg tagttaggcc accacttcaa gaactctgta gcaccgccta
     1921 catacctcgc tctgctaatc ctgttaccag tggctgctgc cagtggcgat aagtcgtgtc
     1981 ttaccgggtt ggactcaaga cgatagttac cggataaggc gcagcggtcg ggctgaacgg
     2041 ggggttcgtg cacacagccc agcttggagc gaacgaccta caccgaactg agatacctac
     2101 agcgtgagct atgagaaagc gccacgcttc ccgaagggag aaaggcggac aggtatccgg
     2161 taagcggcag ggtcggaaca ggagagcgca cgagggagct tccaggggga aacgcctggt
     2221 atctttatag tcctgtcggg tttcgccacc tctgacttga gcgtcgattt ttgtgatgct
     2281 cgtcaggggg gcggagccta tggaaaaacg ccagcaacgc ggccttttta cggttcctgg
     2341 ccttttgctg gccttttgct cacatgttct ttcctgcgtt atcccctgat tctgtggata
     2401 accgtag
//
