>Addgene plasmid #125034 | pKmK.P1 | addgene full sequence | sequence record 244846 | Addgene NGS Result
TCGGTCTCAAACGCCAGTCACGTGTGAAACACGTGACTATACTTACCCTCACATTACCCTCACTCTTTCA
CATTACCCTCCCCACCATATCTTCCCCCCCCAGCTTCCTGTCTTCCACTATCCCTGCAACCACCACCACC
ACACAACAAACAGCCCCAAACAACCCCCAACAGCCCGGAAAAATCCACGCCTCCTCCCGAACACACGAAG
CCCGCCCCGGCTTCCACTCCAACACTGCCAACACTGGAACCCCGCACCACGTAACCACCCACTTTAGTGG
CTGCCCGCCCCTCCTGCGCTTCCCTTGCGCTTCCCTTGGGACCACACTCCGGTGGCATGGCCCTCGCTTG
CTACATGCTACCTTTTTTTTGCCCTTTTCTGGCCTTTTCTGGCTTTTCTGGCCTCACCACAGTGTAGTGG
TGTACCACAGTGTAATGGTGTAACATTGTCGAATGGTATTGTAGCCTGTTGTAGCCTGTTGTAGCCTGTT
GTAGCCTGGTGTAATGTCTGGCATAGTCTGGTGTCTGGTGTCTGGTGTCTTTTGGAAACTGAACAGTGGA
AAGTGGAAGTGAAAAATTGTATAAATATAGGTGTCCCATTCGTGGTTTGGTGGATGTGTCCTTGACATTG
CAGGTTTCTCTCTGTTTCATTGTGTTAAGACTTGTTAAGACTTGATAAGTATTTCCCTAGTAATACCCCA
CCAACCATCGGTTGATACATTTTAATACACACTACCTATATAAAGATACAAATATGTGAGACCAGACCAA
TAAAAAACGCCCGGCGGCAACCGAGCGTTCTGAACAAATCCAGATGGAGTTCTGAGGTCATTACTGGATC
TATCAACAGGAGTCCAAGCGAGCTCGATATCAAATTACGCCCCGCCCTGCCACTCATCGCAGTACTGTTG
TAATTCATTAAGCATTCTGCCGACATGGAAGCCATCACAAACGGCATGATGAACCTGAATCGCCAGCGGC
ATCAGCACCTTGTCGCCTTGCGTATAATATTTGCCCATGGTGAAAACGGGGGCGAAGAAGTTGTCCATAT
TGGCCACGTTTAAATCAAAACTGGTGAAACTCACCCAGGGATTGGCTGAAACGAAAAACATATTCTCAAT
AAACCCTTTAGGGAAATAGGCCAGGTTTTCACCGTAACACGCCACATCTTGCGAATATATGTGTAGAAAC
TGCCGGAAATCGTCGTGGTATTCACTCCAGAGCGATGAAAACGTTTCAGTTTGCTCATGGAAAACGGTGT
AACAAGGGTGAACACTATCCCATATCACCAGCTCACCGTCTTTCATTGCCATACGAAATTCCGGATGAGC
ATTCATCAGGCGGGCAAGAATGTGAATAAAGGCCGGATAAAACTTGTGCTTATTTTTCTTTACGGTCTTT
AAAAAGGCCGTAATATCCAGCTGAACGGTCTGGTTATAGGTACATTGAGCAACTGACTGAAATGCCTCAA
AATGTTCTTTACGATGCCATTGGGATATATCAACGGTGGTATATCCAGTGATTTTTTTCTCCATTTTAGC
TTCCTTAGCTCCTGAAAATCTCGATAACTCAAAAAATACGCCCGGTAGTGATCTTATTTCATTATGGTGA
AAGTTGGAACCTCTTACGTGCCCGATCAATCATGACCAAAATCCCTTAACGTGAGTTTTCGTTCCACTGA
GCGTCAGACCCCGTAGAAAAGATCAAAGGATCTTCTTGAGATCCTTTTTTTCTGCGCGTAATCTGCTGCT
TGCAAACAAAAAAACCACCGCTACCAGCGGTGGTTTGTTTGCCGGATCAAGAGCTACCAACTCTTTTTCC
GAAGGTAACTGGCTTCAGCAGAGCGCAGATACCAAATACTGTTCTTCTAGTGTAGCCGTAGTTAGGCCAC
CACTTCAAGAACTCTGTAGCACCGCCTACATACCTCGCTCTGCTAATCCTGTTACCAGTGGCTGCTGCCA
GTGGCGATAAGTCGTGTCTTACCGGGTTGGACTCAAGACGATAGTTACCGGATAAGGCGCAGCGGTCGGG
CTGAACGGGGGGTTCGTGCACACAGCCCAGCTTGGAGCGAACGACCTACACCGAACTGAGATACCTACAG
CGTGAGCTATGAGAAAGCGCCACGCTTCCCGAAGGGAGAAAGGCGGACAGGTATCCGGTAAGCGGCAGGG
TCGGAACAGGAGAGCGCACGAGGGAGCTTCCAGGGGGAAACGCCTGGTATCTTTATAGTCCTGTCGGGTT
TCGCCACCTCTGACTTGAGCGTCGATTTTTGTGATGCTCGTCAGGGGGGCGGAGCCTATGGAAAAACGCC
AGCAACGCGGCCTTTTTACGGTTCCTGGCCTTTTGCTGGCCTTTTGCTCACATGTTCTTTCCTGCGTTAT
CCCCTGATTCTGTGGATAACCGTAG
Features (pLannotate 1.2.2; 5 found; start..end, strand, type, name):
    691..707     -  intron         hybrid intron (fragment): hybrid between chicken β-actin (CBA) and minute virus of mice (MMV) introns (Gray et al., 2011)
    770..804     -  terminator     lambda t0 terminator: minimal transcription terminator from phage lambda (Scholtissek and Grosse, 1987)
    878..1534    -  CDS            cat: CAT_ECOLX - Experimental evidence at protein level: Swiss-Prot protein existence level 1. This enzyme is an effector of chloramphenicol resistance in bacteria. From Escherichia coli. This protein is used as a marker in many commonly used cloning vectors, such as pACYC184.
   1535..1632    -  promoter       cat promoter: promoter of the E. coli cat gene encoding chloramphenicol acetyltransferase
   1716..2304    +  rep_origin     ori: high-copy-number ColE1/pMB1/pBR322/pUC origin of replication
