[The description below was written by a language model from this plasmid's Addgene catalogue record, the feature table of its GenBank file and pLannotate feature annotations shown in this document.]
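Description:
pKmK.P1 is a small part-storage plasmid from a Kluyveromyces marxianus synthetic biology toolkit, built in the YTK001 part-entry backbone of the yeast Golden Gate (MoClo/YTK) system. It is roughly 2.4 kb and consists of little more than the stored part plus the elements needed for maintenance in E. coli: a high-copy ColE1/pUC-type origin of replication and a chloramphenicol acetyltransferase (cat/CamR) gene driven by its own promoter and followed by a lambda t0 terminator, which gives chloramphenicol selection. The plasmid carries no yeast origin or yeast selectable marker, so although it is catalogued under yeast expression and synthetic biology, it serves as a bacterial holding vector rather than something propagated in yeast directly.

The payload is a 740 bp promoter of the PGK1 gene (phosphoglycerate kinase, locus KMXK_A03010) from K. marxianus strain CBS6556. It was inserted through BsmBI sites that were destroyed during cloning, and it is now flanked by upstream and downstream BsaI sites. Digestion with BsaI releases the promoter with the YTK-compatible overhangs that define a type 2 (promoter) part, so it can be combined in a one-pot Golden Gate reaction with coding-sequence, terminator and other parts to assemble transcription units for expression in K. marxianus or other compatible yeasts.

The automated annotation also reports a very short "hybrid intron" fragment within the promoter region. This is almost certainly a chance sequence match rather than a genuine feature. The depositor notes that minor differences between the sequencing result and the annotated reference sequence do not affect function.
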