Addgene plasmid #125034: pKmK.P1
Purpose: Storage plasmid for K.marxianus promoter; type 2 part
Depositing lab: John Morrissey. Depositing organization: University College Cork. Publication: Biological Parts for Kluyveromyces marxianus Synthetic Biology. Rajkumar AS, Varela JA, Juergens H, Daran JG, Morrissey JP. Front Bioeng Biotechnol. 2019 May 7;7:97. doi: 10.3389/fbioe.2019.00097. eCollection 2019. PubMed 31134195.
Backbone
  Vector backbone: YTK001
  Backbone manufacturer: Dueber lab, UC Berkeley
  Backbone size w/o insert (bp): 1667
  Vector type: Yeast Expression, Synthetic Biology
Growth in bacteria
  Bacterial resistance: Chloramphenicol, 25 μg/mL
  Growth temperature: 37°C
  Growth strain: DH5alpha
  Copy number: High Copy
Gene/Insert
  Gene/Insert name: PGK1 promoter (alt name: PGK promoter)
  Insert size (bp): 740
  Cloning method: Restriction Enzyme; 5′ cloning site BsmBI (destroyed during cloning); 3′ cloning site BsmBI (destroyed during cloning)
  Sequencing primers: 5′ tttgctggccttttgctc; 3′ catctggatttgttcagaacg
Terms and licenses: Academic/Nonprofit Terms; Industry Terms: Not Available to Industry
Depositor comments: Contains the appropriate YTK-compatible Golden Gate overhangs for a type 2 part Please note that the minor differences between the Addgene NGS results and depositor's annotated sequence do not affect the plasmid function.
How to cite: pKmK.P1 was a gift from John Morrissey (Addgene plasmid # 125034 ; http://n2t.net/addgene:125034 ; RRID:Addgene_125034)
